Addgene plasmid #163849: pT3TS-NLS-TurboID
Purpose: In vitro transcription of nls-TurboID. Parton lab clone JST
Depositing lab: Rob Parton. Depositing organization: University of Queensland, Institute for Molecular Bioscience. Publication: In vivo proteomic mapping through GFP-directed proximity-dependent biotin labelling in zebrafish. Xiong Z, Lo HP, McMahon KA, Martel N, Jones A, Hill MM, Parton RG, Hall TE. Elife. 2021 Feb 16;10. pii: 64631. doi: 10.7554/eLife.64631. PubMed 33591275.
Backbone
  Vector backbone: pT3TS-Dest_R1-R3 (Addgene 140878)
  Vector type: In vitro transcription of RNA
Growth in bacteria
  Bacterial resistance: Ampicillin, 100 μg/mL
  Growth temperature: 37°C
  Growth strain: DH5alpha
  Copy number: High Copy
Gene/Insert
  Gene/Insert name: TurboID
  Species: Synthetic
  Tag / fusion protein: nls (N terminal on insert)
Terms and licenses: Academic/Nonprofit Terms; Industry Terms: Not Available to Industry
How to cite: pT3TS-NLS-TurboID was a gift from Rob Parton (Addgene plasmid # 163849 ; http://n2t.net/addgene:163849 ; RRID:Addgene_163849)
