[The description below was written by a language model from this plasmid's Addgene catalogue record and pLannotate feature annotations shown in this document.]
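Description:
pT3TS-NLS-TurboID is a 4.2 kb in vitro transcription template built by multisite Gateway recombination into the pT3TS-Dest_R1-R3 destination backbone. It is maintained in E. coli as a high-copy plasmid through a ColE1/pUC-type origin and is selected with ampicillin via the β-lactamase gene. An f1 origin and remnants of the lac region (lacZα and lacI fragments, CAP site, lac promoter and operator) are carried over from the parental cloning vector and play no part in the payload.

The functional cassette starts with a bacteriophage T3 promoter. This is followed by the Xenopus laevis β-globin 5'-UTR, the recombined insert, and the Xenopus β-globin 3'-UTR. These globin untranslated regions are standard elements for improving the stability and translation of synthetic mRNA after injection into embryos. The insert is bounded by attB1 and attB3 sites with an internal attB2 scar. The short interval between attB1 and attB2 is consistent with the N-terminal nuclear localisation signal listed in the catalogue entry, although the feature table does not annotate it. The following open reading frame is annotated as E. coli birA, which fits TurboID because TurboID is an engineered, highly active variant of the BirA biotin ligase that promiscuously biotinylates nearby proteins. A T7 promoter lies downstream in the opposite orientation and would yield antisense transcript.

The stated purpose is to produce mRNA encoding nuclear-targeted TurboID. The associated work concerns proximity-dependent biotin labelling and proteomic mapping in zebrafish, which suggests the transcript is meant for expression in embryos. The record does not say what specific role the nuclear-localised enzyme played in those experiments.
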