Features (pLannotate 1.2.2; 17 found; start..end, strand, type, name):
      1..19      +  promoter       T3 promoter: promoter for bacteriophage T3 RNA polymerase
     44..86      +  5'UTR          Xenopus globin 5'-UTR: translational enhancer from the 5'-UTR of the major beta-globin gene of Xenopus laevis
     94..114     +  protein_bind   attB1: mutant version of attB; core recombination site for the Gateway® BP reaction BP Clonase™
    158..182     -  protein_bind   attB2: mutant version of attB; recombination site for the Gateway® BP reaction BP Clonase™
    184..1140    +  CDS            birA: BIRA_ECOLI - Also known as bioR, dhbB. Experimental evidence at protein level: Swiss-Prot protein existence level 1. Acts both as a biotin--[acetyl-CoA-carboxylase] ligase and a biotin-operon repressor. In the presence of ATP, BirA activates biotin to form the BirA-biotinyl-5'-adenylate (BirA-bio-5'-AMP or holoBirA) complex. HoloBirA can either transfer the biotinyl moiety to the biotin carboxyl carrier protein (BCCP) subunit of acetyl-CoA carboxylase, or bind to the biotin operator site and inhibit transcription of the operon. From Escherichia coli (strain K12).
   1174..1194    -  protein_bind   attB3: mutant version of attB; core recombination site for the Gateway® BP reaction BP Clonase™
   1219..1344    +  3'UTR          Xenopus globin 3'-UTR: 3'-UTR of the major beta-globin gene of Xenopus laevis
   1433..1451    -  promoter       T7 promoter: promoter for bacteriophage T7 RNA polymerase
   1454..1611    +  CDS            lacZα (fragment): LacZα fragment of β-galactosidase; lacZ fragment
   1643..2071    -  rep_origin     f1 ori (sequence partly withheld): f1 bacteriophage origin of replication; arrow indicates direction of (+) strand synthesis
   2098..2202    +  promoter       AmpR promoter: bla
   2203..3063    +  CDS            AmpR: β-lactamase; bla; confers resistance to ampicillin, carbenicillin, and related antibiotics
   3234..3822    +  rep_origin     ori: high-copy-number ColE1/pMB1/pBR322/pUC origin of replication
   4005..4097    +  CDS            lacI (fragment): lac repressor; lacI; The lac repressor binds to the lac operator to inhibit transcription in E. coli. This inhibition can be relieved by adding lactose or isopropyl-β-D-thiogalactopyranoside (IPTG).
   4110..4131    +  protein_bind   CAP binding site: CAP binding activates transcription in the presence of cAMP. E. coli catabolite activator protein
   4146..4176    +  promoter       lac promoter: promoter for the E. coli lac operon
   4184..4200    +  protein_bind   lac operator: The lac repressor binds to the lac operator to inhibit transcription in E. coli. This inhibition can be relieved by adding lactose or isopropyl-β-D-thiogalactopyranoside (IPTG). lac repressor encoded by lacI
>Addgene plasmid #163849 | pT3TS-NLS-TurboID | addgene full sequence | sequence record 342268 | Addgene NGS Result
AATTAACCCTCACTAAAGGGAACAAAAGCTGGAGCTAAGCTTGCTTGTTCTTTTTGCAGAAGCTCAGAAT
AAACGCTCAACTTTGGCAGATCTCAAGTTTGTACAAAAAAGCAGGCTGCCGCCACCATGGCTCCAAAGAA
GAAGCGTAAGGTACGGTACCCAGCTTTCTTGTACAAAGTGGTGAAAGACAATACAGTCCCCTTGAAGCTG
ATTGCCCTTCTGGCAAATGGCGAATTCCACAGCGGGGAGCAACTGGGCGAAACGTTGGGCATGAGTAGAG
CAGCGATAAACAAACATATACAAACGCTGAGGGATTGGGGTGTAGACGTGTTCACCGTTCCGGGCAAGGG
CTATAGTTTGCCCGAACCGATACCACTTCTGAACGCCAAACAAATATTGGGTCAACTGGATGGAGGATCA
GTAGCAGTTCTTCCTGTGGTCGACTCTACTAACCAATATCTGCTGGATCGGATCGGGGAACTGAAATCTG
GCGATGCATGCATAGCTGAGTACCAGCAGGCTGGACGGGGATCTCGAGGAAGGAAATGGTTTTCCCCGTT
TGGGGCCAACCTCTATCTCTCTATGTTCTGGAGGTTGAAACGTGGCCCTGCTGCCATCGGCTTGGGGCCT
GTCATTGGTATTGTTATGGCGGAGGCGTTGCGTAAACTTGGAGCGGATAAAGTGAGGGTTAAATGGCCAA
ACGATTTGTATCTTCAAGACCGCAAGTTGGCTGGTATACTGGTAGAACTCGCAGGGATTACAGGAGATGC
GGCTCAGATTGTGATCGGTGCCGGTATTAACGTCGCGATGCGTAGGGTAGAGGAGTCCGTGGTCAATCAG
GGTTGGATTACGCTGCAAGAGGCTGGAATCAATCTCGACAGAAACACACTTGCAGCCACGCTTATTCGGG
AATTGAGGGCTGCTCTTGAACTTTTTGAACAGGAAGGGTTGGCACCTTACCTGCCGCGCTGGGAAAAGCT
GGATAATTTCATAAATCGGCCCGTCAAGCTCATAATCGGGGACAAGGAAATTTTCGGCATATCACGCGGC
ATCGACAAGCAGGGGGCACTGCTGTTGGAACAGGACGGAGTCATAAAGCCCTGGATGGGTGGTGAGATTA
GCCTTCGATCTGCGGAGAAAGAGCAGAAACTGATAAGCGAAGAGGACCTGTAACAACTTTATTATACATA
GTTGCTCGAGCGGATCTGGTTACCACTAAACCAGCCTCAAGAACACCCGAATGGAGTCTCTAAGCTACAT
AATACCAACTTACACTTTACAAAATGTTGTCCCCCAAAATGTAGCCATTCGTATCTGCTCCTAATAAAAA
RAAAGTTTCTTCACATTCTAAAAAAAAAAAAAAAAAAAAAAAAAAAAANNCCCCCCCCCCCCCCTGCAGG
GCCAAGTCGGCCTCTAGAGGTACCCAATTCGCCCTATAGTGAGTCGTATTACAATTCACTGGCCGTCGTT
TTACAACGTCGTGACTGGGAAAACCCTGGCGTTACCCAACTTAATCGCCTTGCAGCACATCCCCCTTTCG
CCAGCTGGCGTAATAGCGAAGAGGCCCGCACCGATCGCCCTTCCCAACAGTTGCGCAGCCTGAATGGCGA
ATGGCAAATTGTAAGCGTTAATATTTTGTTAAAATTCGCGTTAAATTTTTGTTAAATCAGCTCATTTTTT
AACCAATAGGCCGAAATCGGCAAAATCCCTTATAAATCAAAAGAATAGACCGAGATAGGGT
[37 nt withheld, positions 1742-1778]
AAAGAACGTGGACTCCAACGTCAAAGG
[49 nt withheld, positions 1806-1854]
T
[91 nt withheld, positions 1856-1946]
G
[124 nt withheld, positions 1948-2071]
CAGGTGGCACTTTTCGGGGAAATGTGCGCGGAACCCCTATTTGTTTATTTTTCTAAATACATTCAAATAT
GTATCTGCTCATGAGACAATAACCCTGATAAATGCTTCAATAATATTGAAAAAGGAAGAGTATGAGTATT
CAACATTTCCGTGTCGCCCTTATTCCCTTTTTTGCGGCATTTTGCCTTCCTGTTTTTGCTCACCCAGAAA
CGCTGGTGAAAGTAAAAGATGCTGAAGATCAGTTGGGTGCACGAGTGGGTTACATCGAACTGGATCTCAA
CAGCGGTAAGATCCTTGAGAGTTTTCGCCCCGAAGAACGTTTTCCAATGATGAGCACTTTTAAAGTTCTG
CTATGTGGCGCGGTATTATCCCGTATTGACGCCGGGCAAGAGCAACTCGGTCGCCGCATACACTATTCTC
AGAATGACTTGGTTGAGTACTCACCAGTCACAGAAAAGCATCTTACGGATGGCATGACAGTAAGAGAATT
ATGCAGTGCTGCCATAACCATGAGTGATAACACTGCGGCCAACTTACTTCTGACAACGATCGGAGGACCG
AAGGAGCTAACCGCTTTTTTGCACAACATGGGGGATCATGTAACTCGCCTTGATCGTTGGGAACCGGAGC
TGAATGAAGCCATACCAAACGACGAGCGTGACACCACGATGCCTGTAGCAATGGCAACAACGTTGCGCAA
ACTATTAACTGGCGAACTACTTACTCTAGCTTCCCGGCAACAATTAATAGACTGGATGGAGGCGGATAAA
GTTGCAGGACCACTTCTGCGCTCGGCCCTTCCGGCTGGCTGGTTTATTGCTGATAAATCTGGAGCCGGTG
AGCGTGGGTCTCGCGGTATCATTGCAGCACTGGGGCCAGATGGTAAGCCCTCCCGTATCGTAGTTATCTA
CACGACGGGGAGTCAGGCAACTATGGATGAACGAAATAGACAGATCGCTGAGATAGGTGCCTCACTGATT
AAGCATTGGTAACTGTCAGACCAAGTTTACTCATATATACTTTAGATTGATTTAAAACTTCATTTTTAAT
TTAAAAGGATCTAGGTGAAGATCCTTTTTGATAATCTCATGACCAAAATCCCTTAACGTGAGTTTTCGTT
CCACTGAGCGTCAGACCCCGTAGAAAAGATCAAAGGATCTTCTTGAGATCCTTTTTTTCTGCGCGTAATC
TGCTGCTTGCAAACAAAAAAACCACCGCTACCAGCGGTGGTTTGTTTGCCGGATCAAGAGCTACCAACTC
TTTTTCCGAAGGTAACTGGCTTCAGCAGAGCGCAGATACCAAATACTGTTCTTCTAGTGTAGCCGTAGTT
AGGCCACCACTTCAAGAACTCTGTAGCACCGCCTACATACCTCGCTCTGCTAATCCTGTTACCAGTGGCT
GCTGCCAGTGGCGATAAGTCGTGTCTTACCGGGTTGGACTCAAGACGATAGTTACCGGATAAGGCGCAGC
GGTCGGGCTGAACGGGGGGTTCGTGCACACAGCCCAGCTTGGAGCGAACGACCTACACCGAACTGAGATA
CCTACAGCGTGAGCTATGAGAAAGCGCCACGCTTCCCGAAGGGAGAAAGGCGGACAGGTATCCGGTAAGC
GGCAGGGTCGGAACAGGAGAGCGCACGAGGGAGCTTCCAGGGGGAAACGCCTGGTATCTTTATAGTCCTG
TCGGGTTTCGCCACCTCTGACTTGAGCGTCGATTTTTGTGATGCTCGTCAGGGGGGCGGAGCCTATGGAA
AAACGCCAGCAACGCGGCCTTTTTACGGTTCCTGGCCTTTTGCTGGCCTTTTGCTCACATGTTCTTTCCT
GCGTTATCCCCTGATTCTGTGGATAACCGTATTACCGCCTTTGAGTGAGCTGATACCGCTCGCCGCAGCC
GAACGACCGAGCGCAGCGAGTCAGTGAGCGAGGAAGCGGAAGAGCGCCCAATACGCAAACCGCCTCTCCC
CGCGCGTTGGCCGATTCATTAATGCAGCTGGCACGACAGGTTTCCCGACTGGAAAGCGGGCAGTGAGCGC
AACGCAATTAATGTGAGTTAGCTCACTCATTAGGCACCCCAGGCTTTACACTTTATGCTTCCGGCTCGTA
TGTTGTGTGGAATTGTGAGCGGATAACAATTTCACACAGGAAACAGCTATGACCATGATTACGCCAAGCT
CGA
